>Addgene plasmid #168010 | APneg-VAMP1d | addgene full sequence | sequence record 331960 | Addgene NGS Result
GAGATCACCAAGGTAGTCGGCAAAACGGATCGCTTCATGTGGCAGTAGAAAAAAGACTGCACCGGTGCGT
CAGCAGAATATGTGATACAGGATATATTCCGCTTCCTCGCTCACTGACTCGCTACGCTCGGTCGTTCGAC
TGCGGCGAGCGGAAATGGCTTACGAACGGGGCGGAGATTTCCTGGAAGATGCCAGGAAGATACTTAACAG
GGAAGTGAGAGGGCCGCGGCAAAGCCGTTTTTCCATAGGCTCCGCCCCCCTGACAAGCATCACGAAATCT
GACGCTCAAATCAGTGGTGGCGAAACCCGACAGGACTATAAAGATACCAGGCGTTTCCCCCTGGCGGCTC
CCTCGTGCGCTCTCCTGTTCCTGCCTTTCGGTTTACCGGTGTCATTCCGCTGTTATGGCCGCGTTTGTCT
CATTCCACGCCTGACACTCAGTTCCGGGTAGGCAGTTCGCTCCAAGCTGGACTGTATGCACGAACCCCCC
GTTCAGTCCGACCGCTGCGCCTTATCCGGTAACTATCGTCTTGAGTCCAACCCGGAAAGACATGCAAAAG
CACCACTGGCAGCAGCCACTGGTAATTGATTTAGAGGAGTTAGTCTTGAAGTCATGCGCCGGTTAAGGCT
AAACTGAAAGGACAAGTTTTGGTGACTGCGCTCCTCCAAGCCAGTTACCTCGGTTCAAAGAGTTGGTAGC
TCAGAGAACCTTCGAAAAACCGCCCTGCAAGGCGGTTTTTTCGTTTTCAGAGCAAGAGATTACGCGCAGA
CCAAAACGATCTCAAGAAGATCATCTTATTAAGGGGTCTGACGCTCAGTGGAACGAAAACTCACGTTAAG
GGATTTTGGTCATGAGATTATCAAAAAGGATCTTCACCTAGATCCTTTTAAATTAAAAATGAAGTTTTAA
ATCAATCTAAAGTATATATGAGTAAACTTGGTCTGACAGTTACCAATGCTTAATCAGTGAGGCACCTATC
TCAGCGATCTGTCTATTTCGTTCATCCATAGTTGCCTGACTCCCCGTCGTGTAGATAACTACGATACGGG
AGGGCTTACCATCTGGCCCCAGTGCTGCAATGATACCGCGAGACCCACGCTCACCGGCTCCAGATTTATC
AGCAATAAACCAGCCAGCCGATTCGAGCTCGCCCGGGGATCGACCAGTTGGTGATTTTGAACTTTTGCTT
TGCCACGGAACGGTCTGCGTTGTCGGGAAGATGCGTGATCTGATCCTTCAACTCAGCAAAAGTTCGATTT
ATTCAACAAAGCCGCCGTCCCGTCAAGTCAGCGTAATGCTCTGCCAGTGTTACAACCAATTAACAAGAGG
ACATCCGGTCAAATAAAACGAAAGGCTCAGTCGAAAGACTGGGCCTTTCGTTTTGCTGAGGAGACTTAGG
GACCCTACTAATACGACTCACTATAGGGAGAAAGAAGGAGCGACATTGCTCCGTGTATTCACTCGTTGGA
ATGAATACACAGTGCAGTGTTTATTCTGTTATTTATGCCAAAAATAAAGGCCACTATCAGGCAGCTTTGT
TGTTCTGTTTACCAAGTTCAGGAGGTAACTCATAAGAAAGACCTGCAGGTGCAGTAAAAAAAGGAAAAAT
[65 nt withheld, positions 1611-1675]
CATCACCATCACCATCA
[33 nt withheld, positions 1693-1725]
C
[98 nt withheld, positions 1727-1824]
A
[305 nt withheld, positions 1826-2130]
G
[176 nt withheld, positions 2132-2307]
CCAATCGTCTGACCTGCCTCAACCTCCTGTC
[82 nt withheld, positions 2339-2420]
GCTCTGAGGGAGGCGGTTCCGGTGGTGGCTC
[36 nt withheld, positions 2452-2487]
A
[35 nt withheld, positions 2489-2523]
CCTCCCTCAATCGGTTGAATGTCGCCCTTTTGTCTTTGGCGCTGGTAAACCTTACGAGTTCAGTATCGAC
TGCGATAAGATCAACCTGTTCCGC
[50 nt withheld, positions 2618-2667]
T
[37 nt withheld, positions 2669-2705]
GAAATTTGGAAACTTTTTGCTTACATACCAACCTCCCCAATTTTCCCAAACAGAGGTAATGAAACGTTTG
GTTAAATTAGGTCGCATCTCTGAGGAGTGTGGTTTTGATACCGTATGGTTACTGGAGCATCATTTCACGG
AGTTTGGTTTGCTTGGTAACCCTTATGTCGCTGCTGCATATTTACTTGGCGCGACTAAAAAATTGAATGT
AGGAACTGCCGCTATTGTTCTTCCCACAGCCCATCCAGTACGCCAACTTGAAGATGTGAATTTATTGGAT
CAAATGTCAAAAGGACGATTTCGGTTTGGTATTTGCCGAGGGCTTTACAACAAGGACTTTCGCGTATTCG
GCACAGATATGAATAACAGTCGCGCCTTAGCGGAATGCTGGTACGGGCTGATAAAGAATGGCATGACAGA
GGGATATATGGAAGCTGATAATGAACATATCAAGTTCCATAAGGTAAAAGTAAACCCCGCGGCGTATAGC
AGAGGTGGCGCACCGGTTTATGTGGTGGCTGAATCAGCTTCGACGACTGAGTGGGCTGCTCAATTTGGCC
TACCGATGATATTAAGTTGGATTATAAATACTAACGAAAAGAAAGCACAACTTGAGCTTTATAATGAAGT
GGCTCAAGAATATGGGCACGATATTCATAATATCGACCATTGCTTATCATATATAACATCTGTAGATCAT
GACTCAATTAAAGCGAAAGAGATTTGCCGGAAATTTCTGGGGCATTGGTATGATTCTTATGTGAATGCTA
CGACTATTTTTGATGATTCAGACCAAACAAGAGGTTATGATTTCAATAAAGGGCAGTGGCGTGACTTTGT
ATTAAAAGGACATAAAGATACTAATCGCCGTATTGATTACAGTTACGAAATCAATCCCGTGGGAACGCCG
CAGGAATGTATTGACATAATTCAAAAAGACATTGATGCTACAGGAATATCAAATATTTGTTGTGGATTTG
AAGCTAATGGAACAGTAGACGAAATTATTGCTTCCATGAAGCTCTTCCAGTCTGATGTCATGCCATTTCT
TAAAGAAAAACAACGTTCGCTATTATATTATGGCGGTGGCGGTAGCGGCGGTGGCGGTAGCGGCGGTGGC
GGTAGCGGCGGTGGCGGTAGCAAATTTGGATTGTTCTTCCTTAACTTCATCAATTCAACAACTGTTCAAG
AACAGAGTATAGTTCGCATGCAGGAAATAACGGAGTATGTTGATAAGTTGAATTTTGAACAGATTTTAGT
GTATGAAAATCATTTTTCAGATAATGGTGTTGTCGGCGCTCCTCTGACTGTTTCTGGTTTTCTGCTCGGT
TTAACAGAGAAAATTAAAATTGGTTCATTAAATCACATCATTACAACTCATCATCCTGTCCGCATAGCGG
AGGAAGCTTGCTTATTGGATCAGTTAAGTGAAGGGAGATTTATTTTAGGGTTTAGTGATTGCGAAAAAAA
AGATGAAATGCATTTTTTTAATCGCCCGGTTGAATATCAACAGCAACTATTTGAAGAGTGTTATGAAATC
ATTAACGATGCTTTAACAACAGGCTATTGTAATCCAGATAACGATTTTTATAGCTTCCCTAAAATATCTG
TAAATCCCCATGCTTATACGCCAGGCGGACCTCGGAAATATGTAACAGCAACCAGTCATCATATTGTTGA
GTGGGCGGCCAAAAAAGGTATTCCTCTCATCTTTAAGTGGGATGATTCTAATGATGTTAGATATGAATAT
GCTGAAAGATATAAAGCCGTTGCGGATAAATATGACGTTGACCTATCAGAGATAGACCATCAGTTAATGA
TATTAGTTAACTATAACGAAGATAGTAATAAAGCTAAACAAGAGACGCGTGCATTTATTAGTGATTATGT
TCTTGAAATGCACCCTAATGAAAATTTCGAAAATAAACTTGAAGAAATAATTGCAGAAAACGCTGTCGGA
AATTATACGGAGTGTATAACTGCGGCTAAGTTGGCAATTGAAAAGTGTGGTGCGAAAAGTGTATTGCTGT
CCTTTGAACCAATGAATGATTTGATGAGCCAAAAAAATGTAATCAATATTGTTGATGATAATATTAAGAA
GTACCACACGGAATATACCTAAACTTAATTAACGGCACTCCTCAGCAAATATAATGACCCTCTTGATAAC
CCAAGAGGGCATTTTTTAATGCCCATGGCGTCAATTCCGATTTCCGGTATTCTAGAGCACAGCTAACACC
ACGTCGTCCCTATCTGCTGCCCTAGGTCTATGAGTGGTTGCTGGATAACTTTACGGGCATGCATAAGGCT
CGTATAATATATTCAGGGAGACCACAACGGTTTCCCTCTACAAATAATTTTGTTTAACTTTTACTAGAGT
TCCTTCCTCGAAAGGAAAAAAAAATGGCTCGTGTACAGTTTAAACAACGTGAATCTACTGACGCAATCTT
TGTTCACTGCTCGGCTACCAAGCCAAGTCAGAATGTTGGTGTCCGTGAGATTCGCCAGTGGCACAAAGAG
CAGGGTTGGCTCGATGTGGGATACCACTTTATCATCAAGCGAGACGGTACTGTGGAGGCAGGACGAGATG
AGATGGCTGTAGGCTCTCACGCTAAGGGTTACAACCACAACTCTATCGGCGTCTGCCTTGTTGGTGGTAT
CGACGATAAAGGTAAGTTCGACGCTAACTTTACGCCAGCCCAAATGCAATCCCTTCGCTCACTGCTTGTC
ACACTGCTGGCTAAGTACGAAGGCGCTGTGCTTCGCGCCCATCATGAGGTGGCGCCGAAGGCTTCCCCTT
CGTTCGACCTTAAGCGTTGGTGGGAGAAGAACGAACTGGTCACATCTGACCGTACCTCTAACCGTCGTCT
GCAGCAGACCCAGGCTCAGGTTGAAGAAGTTGTTGACATCATCCGTGTTAACGTTGACAAAGTTCTGGAA
CGTGACCAGAAACTGTCTGAACTGGACGACCGTGCTGACGCTCTGCAGGCTGGTGCTTCTCAGTTCGAAT
CTTCTGCTGCTAAACTGAAACGTAACACGATTAACATCGCTAAGAACGACTTCTCTGACATCGAACTGGC
TGCTATCCCGTTCAACACTCTGGCTGACCATTACGGTGAGCGTTTAGCTCGCGAACAGTTGGCCCTTGAG
CATGAGTCTTACGAGATGGGTGAAGCACGCTTCCGCAAGATGTTTGAGCGTCAACTTAAAGCTGGTGAGG
TTGCGGATAACGCTGCCGCTAAGCCTCTCATCACTACCCTACTCCCTAAGATGATTGCACGCATCAACGA
CTGGTTTGAGGAAGTGAAAGCTAAGCGCGGCAAGCGCCCGACAGCCTTCCAGTTCCTGCAAGAAATCAAG
CCGGAAGCCGTAGCGTACATCACCATTAAGACCACTCTGGCTTGCCTAACCAGTGCTGACAATACAACCG
TTCAGGCTGTAGCAAGCGCAATCGGTCGGGCCATTGAGGACGAGGCTCGCTTCGGTCGTATCCGTGACCT
TGAAGCTAAGCACTTCAAGAAAAACGTTGAGGAACAACTCAACAAGCGCGTAGGGCACGTCTACAAGAAA
GCATTTATGCAAGTTGTCGAGGCTGACATGCTCTCTAAGGGTCTACTCGGTGGCGAGGCGTGGTCTTCGT
GGCATAAGGAAGACTCTATTCATGTAGGAGTACGCTGCATCGAGATGCTCATTGAGTCAACCGGAATGGT
TAGCTTACACCGCCAAAATGCTGGCGTAGTAGGTCAAGACTCTGAGACTATCGAACTCGCACCTGAATAC
GCTGAGGCTATCGCAACCCGTGCAGGTGCGCTGGCTGGCATCTCTCCGATGTTCCAACCTTGCGTAGTTC
CTCCTAAGCCGTGGACTGGCATTACTGGTGGTGGCTATTGGGCTAACGGTCGTCGTCCTCTGGCGCTGGT
GCGTACTCACAGTAAGAAAGCACTGATGCGCTACGAAGACGTTTACATGCCTGAGGTGTACAAAGCGATT
AACATTGCGCAAAACACCGCATGGAAAATCAACAAGAAAGTCCTAGCGGTCGCCAACGTAATCACCAAGT
GGAAGCATTGTCCGGTCGAGGACATCCCTGCGATTGAGCGTGAAGAACTCCCGATGAAACCGGAAGACAT
CGACATGAATCCTGAGGCTCTCACCGCGTGGAAACGTGCTGCCGCTGCTGTGTACCGCAAGGACAAGGCT
CGCAAGTCTCGCCGTATCAGCCTTGAGTTCATGCTTGAGCAAGCCAATAAGTTTGCTAACCATAAGGCCA
TCTGGTTCCCTTACAACATGGACTGGCGCGGTCGTGTTTACGCTGTGTCAATGTTCAACCCGCAAGGTAA
CGATATGACCAAAGGACTGCTTACGCTGGCGAAAGGTAAACCAATCGGTAAGGAAGGTTACTACTGGCTG
AAAATCCACGGTGCAAACTGTGCGGGTGTCGATAAGGTTCCGTTCCCTGAGCGCATCAAGTTCATTGAGG
AAAACCACGAGAACATCATGGCTTGCGCTAAGTCTCCACTGGAGAACACTTGGTGGGCTGAGCAAGATTC
TCCGTTCTGCTTCCTTGCGTTCTGCTTTGAGTACGCTGGGGTACAGCACCACGGCCTGAGCTATAACTGC
TCCCTTCCGCTGGCGTTTGACGGGTCTTGCTCTGGCATCCAGCACTTCTCCGCGATGCTCCGAGATGAGG
TAGGTGGTCGCGCGGTTAACTTGCTTCCTAGTGAAACCGTTCAGGACATCTACGGGATTGTTGCTAAGAA
AGTCAACGAGATTCTACAAGCAGACGCAATCAATGGGACCGATAACGAAGTAGTTACCGTGACCGATGAG
AACACTGGTGAAATCTCTGAGAAAGTCAAGCTGGGCACTAAGGCACTGGCTGGTCAATGGCTGGCTTACG
GTGTTACTCGCAGTGTGACTAAGCGTTCAGTCATGACGCTGGCTTACGGGTCCAAAGAGTTCGGCTTCCG
TCAACAAGTGCTGGAAGATACCATTCAGCCAGCTATTGATTCCGGCAAGGGTCTGATGTTCACTCAGCCG
AATCAGGCTGCTGGATACATGGCTAAGCTGATTTGGGAATCTGTGAGCGTGACGGTGGTAGCTGCGGTTG
AAGCAATGAACTGGCTTAAGTCTGCTGCTAAGCTGCTGGCTGCTGAGGTCAAAGATAAGAAGACTGGAGA
GATTCTTCGCAAGCGTTGCGCTGTGCATTGGGTAACTCCTGATGGTTTCCCTGTGTGGCAGGAATACAAG
AAGCCTATTCAGACGCGCTTGAACCTGATGTTCCTCGGTCAGTTCCGCTTACAGCCTACCATTAACACCA
ACAAAGATAGCGAGATTGATGCACACAAACAGGAGTCTGGTATCGCTCCTAACTTTGTACACAGCCAAGA
CGGTAGCCACCTTCGTAAGACTGTAGTGTGGGCACACGAGAAGTACGGAATCGAATCTTTTGCACTGATT
CACGACTCCTTCGGTACCATTCCGGCTGACGCTGCGAACCTGTTCAAAGCAGTGCGCGAAACTATGGTTG
ACACATATGAGTCTTGTGATGTACTGGCTGATTTCTACGACCAGTTCGCTGACCAGTTGCACGAGTCTCA
ATTGGACAAAATGCCAGCACTTCCGGCTAAAGGTAACTTGAACCTCCGTGACATCTTAGAGTCGGACTTC
GCGTTCGCGTAATGGAGATTTTCAACATGCTCCCTCAATCGGTTGAATGTCGCCCTTTTGTCTTTGGCGC
TGGTAAACCATATGAA
[86 nt withheld, positions 8462-8547]
T
[63 nt withheld, positions 8549-8611]
AGAAAAAGGAAGAGTATGAGGGAAGCGGTGATCGCCGAAGTATCGACTCAACTATCAGAGGTAGTTGGCG
TCATCGAGCGCCATCTCGAACCGACGTTGCTGGCCGTACATTTGTACGGCTCCGCAGTGGATGGCGGCCT
GAAGCCACACAGTGATATTGATTTGCTGGTTACGGTGACCGTAAGGCTTGATGAAACAACGCGGCGAGCT
TTGATCAACGACCTTTTGGAAACTTCGGCTTCCCCTGGAGAGAGCGAGATTCTCCGCGCTGTAGAAGTCA
CCATTGTTGTGCACGACGACATCATTCCGTGGCGTTATCCAGCTAAGCGCGAACTGCAATTTGGAGAATG
GCAGCGCAATGACATTCTTGCAGGTATCTTCGAGCCAGCCACGATCGACATTGATCTGGCTATCTTGCTG
ACAAAAGCAAGAGAACATAGCGTTGCCTTGGTAGGTCCAGCGGCGGAGGAACTCTTTGATCCGGTTCCTG
AACAGGATCTATTTGAGGCGCTAAATGAAACCTTAACGCTATGGAACTCGCCGCCCGACTGGGCTGGCGA
TGAGCGAAATGTAGTGCTTACGTTGTCCCGCATTTGGTACAGCGCAGTAACCGGCAAAATCGCGCCGAAG
GATGTCGCTGCCGACTGGGCAATGGAGCGCCTGCCGGCCCAGTATCAGCCCGTCATACTTGAAGCTAGAC
AGGCTTATCTTGGACAAGAAGAAGATCGCTTGGCCTCGCGCGCAGATCAGTTGGAAGAATTTGTCCACTA
CGTGAAAGGC
Features (pLannotate 1.2.2; 16 found; start..end, strand, type, name):
     97..152     -  rep_origin     RSF ori (fragment): Plasmids containing the RSF 1030 origin of replication can be propagated in E. coli cells that contain additional plasmids with compatible origins.
    240..785     -  rep_origin     p15A ori: Plasmids containing the medium-copy-number p15A origin of replication can be propagated in E. coli cells that contain a second plasmid with the ColE1 origin.
    951..1140    -  CDS            bla(M) (fragment): β-lactamase lacking the signal sequence; bla(M); allows cytosolic expression of β-lactamase
   1340..1384    +  terminator     rrnB T1 terminator: transcription terminator T1 from the E. coli rrnB gene
   1409..1427    +  promoter       T7 promoter: promoter for bacteriophage T7 RNA polymerase
   1611..1675    +  CDS            M13 gene III (fragment) (sequence withheld): pIII; III; minor coat protein
   1676..1693    +  CDS            7xHis (fragment) (sequence partly withheld): 6xHis affinity tag
   1693..2452    +  CDS            M13 gene III (fragment) (sequence partly withheld): pIII; III; minor coat protein
   2704..3783    +  CDS            luxA (sequence partly withheld): LUXA1_PHOLU - Experimental evidence at protein level: Swiss-Prot protein existence level 1. Light-emitting reaction in luminous bacteria. From Photorhabdus luminescens (Xenorhabdus luminescens).
   3847..4827    +  CDS            LuxB: LuxB luciferase subunit; luxB; from the Photorhabdus luminescens bioluminescence operon
   5109..5558    +  CDS            T7 lysozyme: lysozyme from bacteriophage T7 inhibitor of T7 RNA polymerase
   5562..5738    +  CDS            VAMP3 (fragment): VAMP3_HUMAN - Also known as SYB3. Experimental evidence at protein level: Swiss-Prot protein existence level 1. SNARE involved in vesicular transport from the late endosomes to the trans-Golgi network. From Homo sapiens (Human).
   5739..8384    +  CDS            RPOL_BPT7: Experimental evidence at protein level: Swiss-Prot protein existence level 1. Highly processive DNA-dependent RNA polymerase that catalyzes the transcription of class II and class III viral genes. Recognizes a specific promoter sequence and enters first into an 'abortive phase' where very short transcripts are synthesized and released before proceeding to the processive transcription of long RNA chains. Unwinds the double-stranded DNA to expose the coding strand for templating. Participates in the initiation of viral DNA replication presumably by making primers accessible to the DNA polymerase
   8405..8584    +  CDS            M13 gene III (fragment) (sequence partly withheld): pIII; III; minor coat protein
   8587..8611    +  CDS            M13 gene VI (fragment) (sequence withheld): pVI; VI; minor coat protein
   8627..24      +  CDS            aadA (across the origin): S3AD_ECOLX - Experimental evidence at protein level: Swiss-Prot protein existence level 1. Mediates bacterial resistance to the antibiotics streptomycin and spectinomycin. From Escherichia coli.
