[The description below was written by a language model from this plasmid's Addgene catalogue record and pLannotate feature annotations shown in this document.]
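Description:
APneg-VAMP1d is a bacterial accessory plasmid for negative selection in phage-assisted continuous evolution (PACE), deposited in connection with work on reprogramming the substrate specificity of botulinum neurotoxin proteases. It is maintained in E. coli under spectinomycin selection, consistent with the annotated aadA gene. The catalogue lists the backbone as SC101 and low copy, but the automated annotation of the roughly 9.4 kb sequence instead detects a p15A origin (plus a short RSF ori fragment and a β-lactamase remnant). The origin assignment therefore differs between the two sources and should be checked against the sequence.

The main insert is a protease-activated T7 RNA polymerase (T7PAP). The annotated order is T7 lysozyme, a natural inhibitor of T7 RNA polymerase, followed by a short SNARE-derived linker and then the polymerase coding sequence. The catalogue identifies the linker as VAMP1 residues T29–K89, while pLannotate labels it as a VAMP3 fragment, probably because of homology between the two proteins. In this type of design the tethered lysozyme keeps the polymerase inactive until a protease cleaves the linker. The promoter driving the fusion is not annotated.

A separate cassette places a T7 promoter, preceded by an rrnB T1 terminator, upstream of M13 gene III sequences interrupted by a His tag, followed by luxA and luxB. Cleavage of the VAMP1 sequence should therefore trigger gIII-derived expression together with a luminescent readout. Because this is a negative-selection plasmid, the gene III product is presumably a dominant-negative pIII variant that impairs phage propagation, although the record does not state this. Such a variant would penalise evolving proteases that retain activity on VAMP1.
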