Addgene plasmid #168010: APneg-VAMP1d
Purpose: negative selection PACE Accessory Plasmid
Depositing lab: David Liu. Depositing organization: Broad Institute. Publication: Phage-assisted evolution of botulinum neurotoxin proteases with reprogrammed specificity. Blum TR, Liu H, Packer MS, Xiong X, Lee PG, Zhang S, Richter M, Minasov G, Satchell KJF, Dong M, Liu DR. Science. 2021 Feb 19;371(6531):803-810. doi: 10.1126/science.abf5972. PubMed 33602850.
Backbone
  Vector backbone: SC101
  Backbone manufacturer: David Liu Lab
  Vector type: Bacterial Expression
Growth in bacteria
  Bacterial resistance: Spectinomycin, 50 μg/mL
  Growth temperature: 37°C
  Growth strain: DH5alpha
  Copy number: Low Copy
Gene/Insert
  Gene/Insert name: VAMP1(T29-K89)-T7PAP
  Species: Synthetic
  Cloning method: Ligation Independent Cloning
Terms and licenses: Academic/Nonprofit Terms; Industry Terms: Not Available to Industry
Depositor comments: Additional insert: gIII/luxAB
How to cite: APneg-VAMP1d was a gift from David Liu (Addgene plasmid # 168010 ; http://n2t.net/addgene:168010 ; RRID:Addgene_168010)
